Addgene plasmid #123650: pUC57-Kan_BR32_APikL3
Purpose: Level 0 Golden-Gate compatible vector
Depositing lab: Sophien Kamoun. Depositing organization: Sainsbury Laboratory, Norwich. Publication: A Clone Resource of Magnaporthe oryzae Effectors That Share Sequence and Structural Similarities Across Host-Specific Lineages. Petit-Houdenot Y, Langner T, Harant A, Win J, Kamoun S. Mol Plant Microbe Interact. 2020 Aug;33(8):1032-1035. doi: 10.1094/MPMI-03-20-0052-A. Epub 2020 Jun 22. PubMed 32460610.
Backbone
  Vector backbone: pUC57-Kan
  Backbone size w/o insert (bp): 2626
  Vector type: Golden Gate
  Selectable markers: lacZ
Growth in bacteria
  Bacterial resistance: Kanamycin, 50 μg/mL
  Growth temperature: 37°C
  Growth strain: DH5alpha
  Copy number: High Copy
Gene/Insert
  Gene/Insert name: BR32_APikL3
  Cloning method: Restriction Enzyme; 5′ cloning site EcoRV (unknown if destroyed); 3′ cloning site EcoRV (unknown if destroyed)
  Sequencing primers: 5′ M13Fw; 3′ M13Rv
Terms and licenses: Academic/Nonprofit Terms; Industry Terms: Not Available to Industry
How to cite: pUC57-Kan_BR32_APikL3 was a gift from Sophien Kamoun (Addgene plasmid # 123650 ; http://n2t.net/addgene:123650 ; RRID:Addgene_123650)
