[The description below was written by a language model from this plasmid's Addgene catalogue record and pLannotate feature annotations shown in this document.]
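Description:
pUC57-Kan_BR32_APikL3 is a small, high-copy bacterial cloning plasmid that serves as a Level 0 module for Golden Gate assembly. It is built on the pUC57-Kan backbone and is about 3.0 kb in the sequenced record. It replicates in E. coli from a ColE1/pUC-type origin. Selection is with kanamycin, through an aminoglycoside phosphotransferase gene that the annotation places downstream of the bla (AmpR) promoter. Short remnants of bom, rop and lacI are also annotated. These are leftover backbone fragments rather than functional elements.

The insert, BR32_APikL3, was placed into the EcoRV site of the polylinker, which lies within the lacZα region. In the feature table, only a fragment of lacZα is detected, and it is separated from the lac promoter, operator and CAP binding site by an unannotated stretch of roughly 450 bp. That gap is consistent with the insert's position, although the annotation tool did not recognise the insert itself. lacZ is listed as a marker, which fits the usual blue/white screening for insertion into this region, and flanking M13 primer sites allow sequence verification.

The record gives no description of the insert beyond its name. The associated publication title indicates that the plasmid belongs to a clone collection of Magnaporthe oryzae (rice blast fungus) effectors related by sequence and structure across host-specific lineages, so the insert is presumably an effector coding sequence. The record does not specify the Type IIS enzyme, overhangs, signal peptide status or any tags. As a Level 0 part it carries no expression promoter for the insert. It is intended as a donor module for assembly with promoters, tags and terminators into higher-level expression constructs.
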