Features (pLannotate 1.2.2; 10 found; start..end, strand, type, name):
    137..236     +  misc_feature   bom (fragment): basis of mobility region from pBR322
    242..399     -  CDS            lacZα (fragment): LacZα fragment of β-galactosidase; lacZ fragment
    846..862     -  protein_bind   lac operator: The lac repressor binds to the lac operator to inhibit transcription in E. coli. This inhibition can be relieved by adding lactose or isopropyl-β-D-thiogalactopyranoside (IPTG). lac repressor encoded by lacI
    870..900     -  promoter       lac promoter: promoter for the E. coli lac operon
    915..936     -  protein_bind   CAP binding site: CAP binding activates transcription in the presence of cAMP. E. coli catabolite activator protein
    949..1041    -  CDS            lacI (fragment): lac repressor; lacI; The lac repressor binds to the lac operator to inhibit transcription in E. coli. This inhibition can be relieved by adding lactose or isopropyl-β-D-thiogalactopyranoside (IPTG).
   1224..1812    -  rep_origin     ori: high-copy-number ColE1/pMB1/pBR322/pUC origin of replication
   1983..2798    -  CDS            KanR: aminoglycoside phosphotransferase; aph(3')-Ia; confers resistance to kanamycin in bacteria or G418 (Geneticin®) in eukaryotes
   2799..2903    -  promoter       AmpR promoter: bla
   2998..35      +  CDS            rop (fragment) (across the origin): Rop protein, which maintains plasmids at low copy number; rop
>Addgene plasmid #123650 | pUC57-Kan_BR32_APikL3 | addgene full sequence | sequence record 244329 | Addgene NGS Result
TCGCGCGTTTCGGTGATGACGGTGAAAACCTCTGACACATGCAGCTCCCGGAGACGGTCACAGCTTGTCT
GTAAGCGGATGCCGGGAGCAGACAAGCCCGTCAGGGCGCGTCAGCGGGTGTTGGCGGGTGTCGGGGCTGG
CTTAACTATGCGGCATCAGAGCAGATTGTACTGAGAGTGCACCATATGCGGTGTGAAATACCGCACAGAT
GCGTAAGGAGAAAATACCGCATCAGGCGCCATTCGCCATTCAGGCTGCGCAACTGTTGGGAAGGGCGATC
GGTGCGGGCCTCTTCGCTATTACGCCAGCTGGCGAAAGGGGGATGTGCTGCAAGGCGATTAAGTTGGGTA
ACGCCAGGGTTTTCCCAGTCACGACGTTGTAAAACGACGGCCAGTGAATTGACGCGTATTGGGATGGAAC
TTGGTCTCTAATGAAAATTGAAAATGCTATTGTTCCAGGTTTTAGAATTGATTTGTCTAGAGAACCAAAT
CCAGTTGTTTATGATGCTCCAGCTTCTTCTGTTCAAGAATGTTTTTGGTTTATGTTTTATAATGGTCAAA
GAGTTGATGCTGGTGCTTGTCATTCTGATTGGTCTTTTGGTTTGCAAGTTGGTAAAAGATTTGTTCAAAT
TAAAACTGATAAAAAATGTAATTTGCATGGTACTTATGCTCCAGGTTGGATTGTTTTGGGTAGAGAAAGA
GATGATTTGAATAATAATCAAAATCAAAGAATTCAAGGTAAAACTATTACTACTAGAGAAGGTAATTGAG
CTTAGAGACCAAGTTCCATCCCAATGGCGCGCCGAGCTTGGCTCGAGCATGGTCATAGCTGTTTCCTGTG
TGAAATTGTTATCCGCTCACAATTCCACACAACATACGAGCCGGAAGCATAAAGTGTAAAGCCTGGGGTG
CCTAATGAGTGAGCTAACTCACATTAATTGCGTTGCGCTCACTGCCCGCTTTCCAGTCGGGAAACCTGTC
GTGCCAGCTGCATTAATGAATCGGCCAACGCGCGGGGAGAGGCGGTTTGCGTATTGGGCGCTCTTCCGCT
TCCTCGCTCACTGACTCGCTGCGCTCGGTCGTTCGGCTGCGGCGAGCGGTATCAGCTCACTCAAAGGCGG
TAATACGGTTATCCACAGAATCAGGGGATAACGCAGGAAAGAACATGTGAGCAAAAGGCCAGCAAAAGGC
CAGGAACCGTAAAAAGGCCGCGTTGCTGGCGTTTTTCCATAGGCTCCGCCCCCCTGACGAGCATCACAAA
AATCGACGCTCAAGTCAGAGGTGGCGAAACCCGACAGGACTATAAAGATACCAGGCGTTTCCCCCTGGAA
GCTCCCTCGTGCGCTCTCCTGTTCCGACCCTGCCGCTTACCGGATACCTGTCCGCCTTTCTCCCTTCGGG
AAGCGTGGCGCTTTCTCATAGCTCACGCTGTAGGTATCTCAGTTCGGTGTAGGTCGTTCGCTCCAAGCTG
GGCTGTGTGCACGAACCCCCCGTTCAGCCCGACCGCTGCGCCTTATCCGGTAACTATCGTCTTGAGTCCA
ACCCGGTAAGACACGACTTATCGCCACTGGCAGCAGCCACTGGTAACAGGATTAGCAGAGCGAGGTATGT
AGGCGGTGCTACAGAGTTCTTGAAGTGGTGGCCTAACTACGGCTACACTAGAAGAACAGTATTTGGTATC
TGCGCTCTGCTGAAGCCAGTTACCTTCGGAAAAAGAGTTGGTAGCTCTTGATCCGGCAAACAAACCACCG
CTGGTAGCGGTGGTTTTTTTGTTTGCAAGCAGCAGATTACGCGCAGAAAAAAAGGATCTCAAGAAGATCC
TTTGATCTTTTCTACGGGGTCTGACGCTCAGTGGAACGAAAACTCACGTTAAGGGATTTTGGTCATGAGA
TTATCAAAAAGGATCTTCACCTAGATCCTTTTAAATTAAAAATGAAGTTTTAAATCAATCTAAAGTATAT
ATGAGTAAACTTGGTCTGACAGTTAGAAAAACTCATCGAGCATCAAATGAAACTGCAATTTATTCATATC
AGGATTATCAATACCATATTTTTGAAAAAGCCGTTTCTGTAATGAAGGAGAAAACTCACCGAGGCAGTTC
CATAGGATGGCAAGATCCTGGTATCGGTCTGCGATTCCGACTCGTCCAACATCAATACAACCTATTAATT
TCCCCTCGTCAAAAATAAGGTTATCAAGTGAGAAATCACCATGAGTGACGACTGAATCCGGTGAGAATGG
CAAAAGTTTATGCATTTCTTTCCAGACTTGTTCAACAGGCCAGCCATTACGCTCGTCATCAAAATCACTC
GCATCAACCAAACCGTTATTCATTCGTGATTGCGCCTGAGCGAGACGAAATACGCGATCGCTGTTAAAAG
GACAATTACAAACAGGAATCGAATGCAACCGGCGCAGGAACACTGCCAGCGCATCAACAATATTTTCACC
TGAATCAGGATATTCTTCTAATACCTGGAATGCTGTTTTCCCAGGGATCGCAGTGGTGAGTAACCATGCA
TCATCAGGAGTACGGATAAAATGCTTGATGGTCGGAAGAGGCATAAATTCCGTCAGCCAGTTTAGTCTGA
CCATCTCATCTGTAACATCATTGGCAACGCTACCTTTGCCATGTTTCAGAAACAACTCTGGCGCATCGGG
CTTCCCATACAATCGATAGATTGTCGCACCTGATTGCCCGACATTATCGCGAGCCCATTTATACCCATAT
AAATCAGCATCCATGTTGGAATTTAATCGCGGCCTAGAGCAAGACGTTTCCCGTTGAATATGGCTCATAC
TCTTCCTTTTTCAATATTATTGAAGCATTTATCAGGGTTATTGTCTCATGAGCGGATACATATTTGAATG
TATTTAGAAAAATAAACAAATAGGGGTTCCGCGCACATTTCCCCGAAAAGTGCCACCTGACGTCTAAGAA
ACCATTATTATCATGACATTAACCTATAAAAATAGGCGTATCACGAGGCCCTTTCGTC
