>Addgene plasmid #123650 | pUC57-Kan_BR32_APikL3 | depositor partial sequence | sequence record 235901 | BR32_APikL3
TTGGTCTCTAATGAAAATTGAAAATGCTATTGTTCCAGGTTTTAGAATTGATTTGTCTAGAGAACCAAAT
CCAGTTGTTTATGATGCTCCAGCTTCTTCTGTTCAAGAATGTTTTTGGTTTATGTTTTATAATGGTCAAA
GAGTTGATGCTGGTGCTTGTCATTCTGATTGGTCTTTTGGTTTGCAAGTTGGTAAAAGATTTGTTCAAAT
TAAAACTGATAAAAAATGTAATTTGCATGGTACTTATGCTCCAGGTTGGATTGTTTTGGGTAGAGAAAGA
GATGATTTGAATAATAATCAAAATCAAAGAATTCAAGGTAAAACTATTACTACTAGAGAAGGTAATTGAG
CTTAGAGACCAA
