>Addgene plasmid #123650 | pUC57-Kan_BR32_APikL3 | depositor partial sequence | sequence record 235902 | empty_vector
TCGCGCGTTTCGGTGATGACGGTGAAAACCTCTGACACATGCAGCTCCCGGAGACGGTCACAGCTTGTCT
GTAAGCGGATGCCGGGAGCAGACAAGCCCGTCAGGGCGCGTCAGCGGGTGTTGGCGGGTGTCGGGGCTGG
CTTAACTATGCGGCATCAGAGCAGATTGTACTGAGAGTGCACCATATGCGGTGTGAAATACCGCACAGAT
GCGTAAGGAGAAAATACCGCATCAGGCGCCATTCGCCATTCAGGCTGCGCAACTGTTGGGAAGGGCGATC
GGTGCGGGCCTCTTCGCTATTACGCCAGCTGGCGAAAGGGGGATGTGCTGCAAGGCGATTAAGTTGGGTA
ACGCCAGGGTTTTCCCAGTCACGACGTTGTAAAACGACGGCCAGTGAATTGACGCGTATTGGGATATCCC
AATGGCGCGCCGAGCTTGGCTCGAGCATGGTCATAGCTGTTTCCTGTGTGAAATTGTTATCCGCTCACAA
TTCCACACAACATACGAGCCGGAAGCATAAAGTGTAAAGCCTGGGGTGCCTAATGAGTGAGCTAACTCAC
ATTAATTGCGTTGCGCTCACTGCCCGCTTTCCAGTCGGGAAACCTGTCGTGCCAGCTGCATTAATGAATC
GGCCAACGCGCGGGGAGAGGCGGTTTGCGTATTGGGCGCTCTTCCGCTTCCTCGCTCACTGACTCGCTGC
GCTCGGTCGTTCGGCTGCGGCGAGCGGTATCAGCTCACTCAAAGGCGGTAATACGGTTATCCACAGAATC
AGGGGATAACGCAGGAAAGAACATGTGAGCAAAAGGCCAGCAAAAGGCCAGGAACCGTAAAAAGGCCGCG
TTGCTGGCGTTTTTCCATAGGCTCCGCCCCCCTGACGAGCATCACAAAAATCGACGCTCAAGTCAGAGGT
GGCGAAACCCGACAGGACTATAAAGATACCAGGCGTTTCCCCCTGGAAGCTCCCTCGTGCGCTCTCCTGT
TCCGACCCTGCCGCTTACCGGATACCTGTCCGCCTTTCTCCCTTCGGGAAGCGTGGCGCTTTCTCATAGC
TCACGCTGTAGGTATCTCAGTTCGGTGTAGGTCGTTCGCTCCAAGCTGGGCTGTGTGCACGAACCCCCCG
TTCAGCCCGACCGCTGCGCCTTATCCGGTAACTATCGTCTTGAGTCCAACCCGGTAAGACACGACTTATC
GCCACTGGCAGCAGCCACTGGTAACAGGATTAGCAGAGCGAGGTATGTAGGCGGTGCTACAGAGTTCTTG
AAGTGGTGGCCTAACTACGGCTACACTAGAAGAACAGTATTTGGTATCTGCGCTCTGCTGAAGCCAGTTA
CCTTCGGAAAAAGAGTTGGTAGCTCTTGATCCGGCAAACAAACCACCGCTGGTAGCGGTGGTTTTTTTGT
TTGCAAGCAGCAGATTACGCGCAGAAAAAAAGGATCTCAAGAAGATCCTTTGATCTTTTCTACGGGGTCT
GACGCTCAGTGGAACGAAAACTCACGTTAAGGGATTTTGGTCATGAGATTATCAAAAAGGATCTTCACCT
AGATCCTTTTAAATTAAAAATGAAGTTTTAAATCAATCTAAAGTATATATGAGTAAACTTGGTCTGACAG
TTAGAAAAACTCATCGAGCATCAAATGAAACTGCAATTTATTCATATCAGGATTATCAATACCATATTTT
TGAAAAAGCCGTTTCTGTAATGAAGGAGAAAACTCACCGAGGCAGTTCCATAGGATGGCAAGATCCTGGT
ATCGGTCTGCGATTCCGACTCGTCCAACATCAATACAACCTATTAATTTCCCCTCGTCAAAAATAAGGTT
ATCAAGTGAGAAATCACCATGAGTGACGACTGAATCCGGTGAGAATGGCAAAAGTTTATGCATTTCTTTC
CAGACTTGTTCAACAGGCCAGCCATTACGCTCGTCATCAAAATCACTCGCATCAACCAAACCGTTATTCA
TTCGTGATTGCGCCTGAGCGAGACGAAATACGCGATCGCTGTTAAAAGGACAATTACAAACAGGAATCGA
ATGCAACCGGCGCAGGAACACTGCCAGCGCATCAACAATATTTTCACCTGAATCAGGATATTCTTCTAAT
ACCTGGAATGCTGTTTTCCCAGGGATCGCAGTGGTGAGTAACCATGCATCATCAGGAGTACGGATAAAAT
GCTTGATGGTCGGAAGAGGCATAAATTCCGTCAGCCAGTTTAGTCTGACCATCTCATCTGTAACATCATT
GGCAACGCTACCTTTGCCATGTTTCAGAAACAACTCTGGCGCATCGGGCTTCCCATACAATCGATAGATT
GTCGCACCTGATTGCCCGACATTATCGCGAGCCCATTTATACCCATATAAATCAGCATCCATGTTGGAAT
TTAATCGCGGCCTAGAGCAAGACGTTTCCCGTTGAATATGGCTCATACTCTTCCTTTTTCAATATTATTG
AAGCATTTATCAGGGTTATTGTCTCATGAGCGGATACATATTTGAATGTATTTAGAAAAATAAACAAATA
GGGGTTCCGCGCACATTTCCCCGAAAAGTGCCACCTGACGTCTAAGAAACCATTATTATCATGACATTAA
CCTATAAAAATAGGCGTATCACGAGGCCCTTTCGTC
